Addgene plasmid #22549: Flag-HA-JOSD3
Depositing lab: Wade Harper. Depositing organization: Harvard Medical School. Publication: Defining the human deubiquitinating enzyme interaction landscape. Sowa ME, Bennett EJ, Gygi SP, Harper JW. Cell. 2009 Jul 23. 138(2):389-403. 10.1016/j.cell.2009.04.042 PubMed 19615732.
Backbone
  Vector backbone: pDEST_LTR_N_FLAG_HA_IRES_puro
  Backbone manufacturer: Harper_Lab
  Backbone size w/o insert (bp): 6521
  Vector type: Mammalian Expression, Retroviral
  Selectable markers: Puromycin
Growth in bacteria
  Bacterial resistance: Ampicillin, 100 μg/mL
  Growth temperature: 37°C
  Growth strain: DH5alpha
  Copy number: High Copy
Gene/Insert
  Gene/Insert name: JOSD3 (alt names: Josephin domain containing 3; MGC5306)
  Species: H. sapiens (human)
  Mutation: None
  GenBank ID: BC001972
  Entrez Gene: TAF1D (a.k.a. JOSD3, RAFI41, TAF(I)41, TAFI41)
  Tag / fusion protein: HA (N terminal on backbone); FLAG (N terminal on backbone)
  Cloning method: Gateway Cloning; 5′ cloning site GATEWAY_LR (unknown if destroyed); 3′ cloning site GATEWAY_LR (unknown if destroyed)
  Sequencing primers: 5′ CAGCCCTCACTCCTTCTCTAGG; 3′ CAAGCGGCTTCGGCCAGTAAC
Resource information
  A portion of this plasmid was derived from a plasmid made by: MGC/Open
Terms and licenses: Academic/Nonprofit Terms; Industry Terms: Not Available to Industry
How to cite: Flag-HA-JOSD3 was a gift from Wade Harper (Addgene plasmid # 22549 ; http://n2t.net/addgene:22549 ; RRID:Addgene_22549)
