[The description below was written by a language model from this plasmid's Addgene catalogue record and pLannotate feature annotations shown in this document.]
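Description:
Flag-HA-JOSD3 is a gammaretroviral mammalian expression plasmid built on the Gateway destination backbone pDEST_LTR_N_FLAG_HA_IRES_puro. It carries the human JOSD3 open reading frame (Josephin domain containing 3, now annotated as TAF1D, a component of the SL1/TIF-IB complex that acts in RNA polymerase I transcription), recorded as unmutated and derived from an MGC cDNA clone. In bacteria the plasmid replicates from a high-copy ColE1/pUC-type origin and is selected with ampicillin through the β-lactamase gene. Short fragments of lacI, rop, bom, lacZα, TcR and env in the annotation appear to be non-functional remnants of earlier cloning vectors.

The retroviral unit is framed by murine embryonic stem cell virus 5′ and 3′ LTRs, with the MESV Ψ packaging signal and a truncated MMLV gag segment lacking its start codon, which together allow the transcript to be packaged into virions when packaging functions are supplied in trans. No separate internal promoter is annotated, so expression is presumably driven by the 5′ LTR, consistent with the backbone name. Downstream of gag lie FLAG and HA epitopes, an attB1 site left by the LR recombination, the TAF1D/JOSD3 coding sequence and attB2, giving an N-terminally FLAG-HA-tagged protein. An EMCV IRES then directs translation of puromycin N-acetyltransferase from the same transcript, so puromycin-resistant cells should also express the tagged protein.

The design suits making stable cell lines by transduction and selection, followed by tandem or single-step epitope purification. The associated study mapped interaction partners of human deubiquitinating enzymes, which fits use as an affinity-purification bait.
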