Features (pLannotate 1.2.2; 23 found; start..end, strand, type, name):
      1..417     +  CDS            gag (truncated): truncated Moloney murine leukemia virus (MMLV) gag gene lacking the start codon
    442..462     +  CDS            FLAG (fragment): FLAG® epitope tag, followed by an enterokinase cleavage site
    475..501     +  CDS            3xHA (fragment): three tandem HA epitope tags
    518..535     +  protein_bind   attB1 (fragment): mutant version of attB; core recombination site for the Gateway® BP reaction BP Clonase™
    541..1374    +  CDS            TAF1D: TAF1D_HUMAN - Also known as JOSD3. Experimental evidence at protein level: Swiss-Prot protein existence level 1. Component of the transcription factor SL1/TIF-IB complex, which is involved in the assembly of the PIC (preinitiation complex) during RNA polymerase I-dependent transcription. The rate of PIC formation probably is primarily dependent on the rate of association of SL1/TIF-IB with the rDNA promoter. SL1/TIF-IB is involved in stabilization of nucleolar transcription factor 1/UBTF on rDNA. Formation of SL1/TIF-IB excludes the association of TBP with TFIID subunits. From Homo sapiens (Hu
   1382..1399    -  protein_bind   attB2 (fragment): mutant version of attB; core recombination site for the Gateway® BP reaction BP Clonase™
   1518..1980    +  misc_feature   IRES: internal ribosome entry site (IRES) of the encephalomyocarditis virus (EMCV)
   1994..2593    +  CDS            PuroR: puromycin N-acetyltransferase; pac from Streptomyces alboniger; confers resistance to puromycin
   2669..3183    +  LTR            3' LTR: 3' long terminal repeat from murine embryonic stem cell virus
   3345..3361    -  protein_bind   lac operator: The lac repressor binds to the lac operator to inhibit transcription in E. coli. This inhibition can be relieved by adding lactose or isopropyl-β-D-thiogalactopyranoside (IPTG). lac repressor encoded by lacI
   3369..3399    -  promoter       lac promoter: promoter for the E. coli lac operon
   3414..3435    -  protein_bind   CAP binding site: CAP binding activates transcription in the presence of cAMP. E. coli catabolite activator protein
   3448..3540    -  CDS            lacI (fragment): lac repressor; lacI; The lac repressor binds to the lac operator to inhibit transcription in E. coli. This inhibition can be relieved by adding lactose or isopropyl-β-D-thiogalactopyranoside (IPTG).
   3723..4311    -  rep_origin     ori: high-copy-number ColE1/pMB1/pBR322/pUC origin of replication
   4482..5342    -  CDS            AmpR: β-lactamase; bla; confers resistance to ampicillin, carbenicillin, and related antibiotics
   5343..5447    -  promoter       AmpR promoter: bla
   5542..5577    +  CDS            rop (fragment): Rop protein, which maintains plasmids at low copy number; rop
   5679..5778    +  misc_feature   bom (fragment): basis of mobility region from pBR322
   5784..5933    -  CDS            lacZα (fragment): LacZα fragment of β-galactosidase; lacZ fragment
   5933..6134    -  CDS            TcR (fragment): tetracycline efflux protein; tet; confers resistance to tetracycline
   6135..6233    +  CDS            env (fragment): murine leukemia virus gPr80 envelope polyprotein precursor; env; proteolytically cleaved into gp70SU and p15TM subunits
   6275..6791    +  LTR            5' LTR: 5' long terminal repeat from murine embryonic stem cell virus
   6855..7196    +  misc_feature   MESV Ψ: packaging signal of murine embryonic stem cell virus
>Addgene plasmid #22549 | Flag-HA-JOSD3 | addgene full sequence | sequence record 313764 | Addgene NGS Result
GGCCAGACTGTTACCACTCCCTTAAGTTTGACCTTAGGTCACTGGAAAGATGTCGAGCGGATCGCTCACA
ACCAGTCGGTAGATGTCAAGAAGAGACGTTGGGTTACCTTCTGCTCTGCAGAATGGCCAACCTTTAACGT
CGGATGGCCGCGAGACGGCACCTTTAACCGAGACCTCATCACCCAGGTTAAGATCAAGGTCTTTTCACCT
GGCCCGCATGGACACCCAGACCAGGTCCCCTACATCGTGACCTGGGAAGCCTTGGCTTTTGACCCCCCTC
CCTGGGTCAAGCCCTTTGTACACCCTAAGCCTCCGCCTCCTCTTCCTCCATCCGCCCCGTCTCTCCCCCT
TGAACCTCCTCGTTCGACCCCGCCTCGATCCTCCCTTTATCCAGCCCTCACTCCTTCTCTAGGCGCCGGA
ATTAGATCTGCCACCATGGACTACAAGGATGACGATGACAAGCTCGATGGAGGATACCCATACGATGTTC
CAGATTACGCTGCTCGAGGTTATCAAACAAGTTTGTACAAAAAAGTTGGCATGGATAAATCAGGAATAGA
TTCTCTTGACCATGTGACATCTGATGCTGTGGAACTTGCAAATCGAAGTGATAACTCTTCTGATAGCAGC
TTATTTAAAACTCAGTGTATCCCTTACTCACCTAAAGGGGAGAAAAGAAACCCCATTCGAAAATTTGTTC
GTACACCTGAAAGTGTTCACGCAAGTGATTCATCAAGTGACTCATCTTTTGAACCAATACCATTGACTAT
AAAAGCTATTTTTGAAAGATTCAAGAACAGGAAAAAGAGATATAAAAAAAAGAAAAAGAGGAGGTACCAG
CCAACAGGAAGACCACGGGGAAGACCAGAAGGAAGGAGAAATCCTATATACTCACTAATAGATAAGAAGA
AACAATTTAGAAGCAGAGGATCTGGCTTCCCATTTTTAGAATCAGAGAATGAAAAAAACGCACCTTGGAG
AAAAATTTTAACGTTTGAGCAAGCTGTTGCAAGAGGATTTTTTAACTATATTGAAAAACTGAAGTATGAA
CACCACCTGAAAGAATCATTGAAGCAAATGAATGTTGGTGAAGATTTAGAAAATGAAGATTTTGACAGTC
GTAGATACAAATTTTTGGATGATGATGGATCCATTTCTCCTATTGAGGAGTCAACAGCAGAGGATGAGGA
TGCAACACATCTTGAAGATAACGAATGTGATATCAAATTGGCAGGGGATAGTTTCATAGTAAGTTCTGAA
TTCCCTGTAAGACTGAGTGTATACTTAGAAGAAGAGGATATTACTGAAGAAGCTGCTTTGTCTAAAAAGA
GAGCTACAAAAGCCAAAAATACTGGACAGAGAGGCCTGAAAATGTGACCAACTTTCTTGTACAAAGTGGT
TCGATAACGAATTCCGCCCCCCCCCCCTAACGTTACTGGCCGAAGCCGCTTGGAATAAGGCCGGTGTGCG
TTTGTCTATATGTTATTTTCCACCATATTGCCGTCTTTTGGCAATGTGAGGGCCCGGAAACCTGGCCCTG
TCTTCTTGACGAGCATTCCTAGGGGTCTTTCCCCTCTCGCCAAAGGAATGCAAGGTCTGTTGAATGTCGT
GAAGGAAGCAGTTCCTCTGGAAGCTTCTTGAAGACAAACAACGTCTGTAGCGACCCTTTGCAGGCAGCGG
AACCCCCCACCTGGCGACAGGTGCCTCTGCGGCCAAAAGCCACGTGTATAAGATACACCTGCAAAGGCGG
CACAACCCCAGTGCCACGTTGTGAGTTGGATAGTTGTGGAAAGAGTCAAATGGCTCTCCTCAAGCGTATT
CAACAAGGGGCTGAAGGATGCCCAGAAGGTACCCCATTGTATGGGATCTGATCTGGGGCCTCGGTGCACA
TGCTTTACATGTGTTTAGTCGAGGTTAAAAAAACGTCTAGGCCCCCCGAACCACGGGGACGTGGTTTTCC
TTTGAAAAACACGATGATAATATGGCCACAACCATGACCGAGTACAAGCCCACGGTGCGCCTCGCCACCC
GCGACGACGTCCCCAGGGCCGTACGCACCCTCGCCGCCGCGTTCGCCGACTACCCCGCCACGCGCCACAC
CGTCGATCCGGACCGCCACATCGAGCGGGTCACCGAGCTGCAAGAACTCTTCCTCACGCGCGTCGGGCTC
GACATCGGCAAGGTGTGGGTCGCGGACGACGGCGCCGCGGTGGCGGTCTGGACCACGCCGGAGAGCGTCG
AAGCGGGGGCGGTGTTCGCCGAGATCGGCCCGCGCATGGCCGAGTTGAGCGGTTCCCGGCTGGCCGCGCA
GCAACAGATGGAAGGCCTCCTGGCGCCGCACCGGCCCAAGGAGCCCGCGTGGTTCCTGGCCACCGTCGGC
GTCTCGCCCGACCACCAGGGCAAGGGTCTGGGCAGCGCCGTCGTGCTCCCCGGAGTGGAGGCGGCCGAGC
GCGCCGGGGTGCCCGCCTTCCTGGAGACCTCCGCGCCCCGCAACCTCCCCTTCTACGAGCGGCTCGGCTT
CACCGTCACCGCCGACGTCGAGGTGCCCGAAGGACCGCGCACCTGGTGCATGACCCGCAAGCCCGGTGCC
TGATGCATCGATGTCGACCTGCAGCCAAGCTTATCGATAAAATAAAAGATTTTATTTAGTCTCCAGAAAA
AGGGGGGAATGAAAGACCCCACCTGTAGGTTTGGCAAGCTAGCTTAAGTAACGCCATTTTGCAAGGCATG
GAAAATACATAACTGAGAATAGAGAAGTTCAGATCAAGGTTAGGAACAGAGAGACAGCAGAATATGGGCC
AAACAGGATATCTGTGGTAAGCAGTTCCTGCCCCGGCTCAGGGCCAAGAACAGATGGTCCCCAGATGCGG
TCCCGCCCTCAGCAGTTTCTAGAGAACCATCAGATGTTTCCAGGGTGCCCCAAGGACCTGAAATGACCCT
GTGCCTTATTTGAACTAACCAATCAGTTCGCTTCTCGCTTCTGTTCGCGCGCTTCTGCTCCCCGAGCTCA
ATAAAAGAGCCCACAACCCCTCACTCGGCGCGCCAGTCCTCCGATAGACTGCGTCGCCCGGGTACCCGTG
TATCCAATAAACCCTCTTGCAGTTGCATCCGACTTGTGGTCTCGCTGTTCCTTGGGAGGGTCTCCTCTGA
GTGATTGACTACCCGTCAGCGGGGGTCTTTCATGGGTAACAGTTTCTTGAAGTTGGAGAACAACATTCTG
AGGGTAGGAGTCGAATATTAAGTAATCCTGACTCAATTAGCCACTGTTTTGAATCCACATACTCCAATAC
TCCTGAAATAGTTCATTATGGACAGCGCAGAAAGAGCTGGGGAGAATTGTGAAATTGTTATCCGCTCACA
ATTCCACACAACATACGAGCCGGAAGCATAAAGTGTAAAGCCTGGGGTGCCTAATGAGTGAGCTAACTCA
CATTAATTGCGTTGCGCTCACTGCCCGCTTTCCAGTCGGGAAACCTGTCGTGCCAGCTGCATTAATGAAT
CGGCCAACGCGCGGGGAGAGGCGGTTTGCGTATTGGGCGCTCTTCCGCTTCCTCGCTCACTGACTCGCTG
CGCTCGGTCGTTCGGCTGCGGCGAGCGGTATCAGCTCACTCAAAGGCGGTAATACGGTTATCCACAGAAT
CAGGGGATAACGCAGGAAAGAACATGTGAGCAAAAGGCCAGCAAAAGGCCAGGAACCGTAAAAAGGCCGC
GTTGCTGGCGTTTTTCCATAGGCTCCGCCCCCCTGACGAGCATCACAAAAATCGACGCTCAAGTCAGAGG
TGGCGAAACCCGACAGGACTATAAAGATACCAGGCGTTTCCCCCTGGAAGCTCCCTCGTGCGCTCTCCTG
TTCCGACCCTGCCGCTTACCGGATACCTGTCCGCCTTTCTCCCTTCGGGAAGCGTGGCGCTTTCTCATAG
CTCACGCTGTAGGTATCTCAGTTCGGTGTAGGTCGTTCGCTCCAAGCTGGGCTGTGTGCACGAACCCCCC
GTTCAGCCCGACCGCTGCGCCTTATCCGGTAACTATCGTCTTGAGTCCAACCCGGTAAGACACGACTTAT
CGCCACTGGCAGCAGCCACTGGTAACAGGATTAGCAGAGCGAGGTATGTAGGCGGTGCTACAGAGTTCTT
GAAGTGGTGGCCTAACTACGGCTACACTAGAAGAACAGTATTTGGTATCTGCGCTCTGCTGAAGCCAGTT
ACCTTCGGAAAAAGAGTTGGTAGCTCTTGATCCGGCAAACAAACCACCGCTGGTAGCGGTGGTTTTTTTG
TTTGCAAGCAGCAGATTACGCGCAGAAAAAAAGGATCTCAAGAAGATCCTTTGATCTTTTCTACGGGGTC
TGACGCTCAGTGGAACGAAAACTCACGTTAAGGGATTTTGGTCATGAGATTATCAAAAAGGATCTTCACC
TAGATCCTTTTAAATTAAAAATGAAGTTTTAAATCAATCTAAAGTATATATGAGTAAACTTGGTCTGACA
GTTACCAATGCTTAATCAGTGAGGCACCTATCTCAGCGATCTGTCTATTTCGTTCATCCATAGTTGCCTG
ACTCCCCGTCGTGTAGATAACTACGATACGGGAGGGCTTACCATCTGGCCCCAGTGCTGCAATGATACCG
CGAGACCCACGCTCACCGGCTCCAGATTTATCAGCAATAAACCAGCCAGCCGGAAGGGCCGAGCGCAGAA
GTGGTCCTGCAACTTTATCCGCCTCCATCCAGTCTATTAATTGTTGCCGGGAAGCTAGAGTAAGTAGTTC
GCCAGTTAATAGTTTGCGCAACGTTGTTGCCATTGCTACAGGCATCGTGGTGTCACGCTCGTCGTTTGGT
ATGGCTTCATTCAGCTCCGGTTCCCAACGATCAAGGCGAGTTACATGATCCCCCATGTTGTGCAAAAAAG
CGGTTAGCTCCTTCGGTCCTCCGATCGTTGTCAGAAGTAAGTTGGCCGCAGTGTTATCACTCATGGTTAT
GGCAGCACTGCATAATTCTCTTACTGTCATGCCATCCGTAAGATGCTTTTCTGTGACTGGTGAGTACTCA
ACCAAGTCATTCTGAGAATAGTGTATGCGGCGACCGAGTTGCTCTTGCCCGGCGTCAATACGGGATAATA
CCGCGCCACATAGCAGAACTTTAAAAGTGCTCATCATTGGAAAACGTTCTTCGGGGCGAAAACTCTCAAG
GATCTTACCGCTGTTGAGATCCAGTTCGATGTAACCCACTCGTGCACCCAACTGATCTTCAGCATCTTTT
ACTTTCACCAGCGTTTCTGGGTGAGCAAAAACAGGAAGGCAAAATGCCGCAAAAAAGGGAATAAGGGCGA
CACGGAAATGTTGAATACTCATACTCTTCCTTTTTCAATATTATTGAAGCATTTATCAGGGTTATTGTCT
CATGAGCGGATACATATTTGAATGTATTTAGAAAAATAAACAAATAGGGGTTCCGCGCACATTTCCCCGA
AAAGTGCCACCTGACGTCTAAGAAACCATTATTATCATGACATTAACCTATAAAAATAGGCGTATCACGA
GGCCCTTTCGTCTCGCGCGTTTCGGTGATGACGGTGAAAACCTCTGACACATGCAGCTCCCGGAGACGGT
CACAGCTTGTCTGTAAGCGGATGCCGGGAGCAGACAAGCCCGTCAGGGCGCGTCAGCGGGTGTTGGCGGG
TGTCGGGGCTGGCTTAACTATGCGGCATCAGAGCAGATTGTACTGAGAGTGCACCATATGCGGTGTGAAA
TACCGCACAGATGCGTAAGGAGAAAATACCGCATCAGGCGCCATTCGCCATTCAGGCTGCGCAACTGTTG
GGAAGGGCGATCGGTGCGGGCCTCTTCGCTATTACGCCAGCTGGCGAAAGGGGGATGTGCTGCAAGGCGA
TTAAGTTGGGTAACGCCAGGGTTTTCCCAGTCACGACGTTGTAAAACGACGGCGCAAGGAATGGTGCATG
CAAGGAGATGGCGCCCAACAGTCCCCCGGCCACGGGGCCTGCCACCATACCCACGCCGAAACAAGCGCTC
ATGAGCCCGAAGTGGCGAGCCCGATCTTCCCCATCGGTGATGTCGGCGATATAGGCGCCAGCAACCGCAC
CTGTGGCGCCGGTGATGCCGGCCACGATGCGTCCGGCGTAGAGGCGATTAGTCCAATTTGTTAAAGACAG
GATATCAGTGGTCCAGGCTCTAGTTTTGACTCAACAATATCACCAGCTGAAGCCTATAGAGTACGAGCCA
TAGATAAAATAAAAGATTTTATTTAGTCTCCAGAAAAAGGGGGGAATGAAAGACCCCACCTGTAGGTTTG
GCAAGCTAGCTTAAGTAACGCCATTTTGCAAGGCATGGAAAATACATAACTGAGAATAGAGAAGTTCAGA
TCAAGGTTAGGAACAGAGAGACAGCAGAATATGGGCCAAACAGGATATCTGTGGTAAGCAGTTCCTGCCC
CGGCTCAGGGCCAAGAACAGATGGTCCCCAGATGCGGTCCCGCCCTCAGCAGTTTCTAGAGAACCATCAG
ATGTTTCCAGGGTGCCCCAAGGACCTGAAATGACCCTGTGCCTTATTTGAACTAACCAATCAGTTCGCTT
CTCGCTTCTGTTCGCGCGCTTCTGCTCCCCGAGCTCAATAAAAGAGCCCACAACCCCTCACTCGGCGCGC
CAGTCCTCCGATAGACTGCGTCGCCCGGGTACCCGTATTCCCAATAAAGCCTCTTGCTGTTTGCATCCGA
ATCGTGGACTCGCTGATCCTTGGGAGGGTCTCCTCAGATTGATTGACTGCCCACCTCGGGGGTCTTTCAT
TTGGAGGTTCCACCGAGATTTGGAGACCCCTGCCCAGGGACCACCGACCCCCCCGCCGGGAGGTAAGCTG
GCCAGCGGTCGTTTCGTGTCTGTCTCTGTCTTTGTGCGTGTTTGTGCCGGCATCTAATGTTTGCGCCTGC
GTCTGTACTAGTTAGCTAACTAGCTCTGTATCTGGCGGACCCGTGGTGGAACTGACGAGTTCTGAACACC
CGGCCGCAACCCTGGGAGACGTCCCAGGGACTTTGGGGGCCGTTTTTGTGGCCCGACCTGAGGAAGGGAG
TCGATGTGGAATCCGACCCCGTCAGGATATGTGGTTCTGGTAGGAGACGAGAACCTAAAACAGTTCCCGC
CTCCGTCTGAATTTTTGCTTTCGGTTTGGAACCGAAGCCGCGCGTCTTGTCTGCTGCAGCGCTGCAGCAT
CGTTCTGTGTTGTCTCTGTCTGACTGTGTTTCTGTATTTGTCTGAAAATTAG
